Addgene plasmid #208413: pKLV2-U6gRNA5(hMAP3K7_2m)-PGKpuro2ABFP-W
Purpose: Lentiviral gRNA plasmid targeting human MAP3K7 gene, co-expression of BFP tag
Depositing lab: Sok Ching Cheong. Depositing organization: Cancer Research Malaysia. Publication: High TNF and NF-kappaB Pathway Dependency Are Associated with AZD5582 Sensitivity in OSCC via CASP8-Dependent Apoptosis. Chai AWY, Tan YH, Ooi S, Yee PS, Yee SM, Lightfoot H, Barthorpe S, Garnett MJ, Cheong SC. Cancer Res Commun. 2024 Nov 1;4(11):2919-2932. doi: 10.1158/2767-9764.CRC-24-0136. PubMed 39360810.
Backbone
  Vector backbone: pKLV2-U6gRNA5(BbsI)-PGKpuro2ABFP-W
  Backbone size w/o insert (bp): 8648
  Vector type: Mammalian Expression, Lentiviral, CRISPR
  Selectable markers: Puromycin ; BFP
Growth in bacteria
  Bacterial resistance: Ampicillin, 100 μg/mL
  Growth temperature: 37°C
  Growth strain: NEB Stable
  Copy number: Unknown
Gene/Insert
  Gene/Insert name: MAP3K7
  gRNA/shRNA sequence: GAAACACCAACTCATTGCGT
  Species: H. sapiens (human)
  Mutation: N/A
  Entrez Gene: MAP3K7 (a.k.a. CSCF, FMD2, MEKK7, TAK1, TGF1a)
  Promoter: human U6
  Cloning method: Restriction Enzyme; 5′ cloning site BbsI (destroyed during cloning); 3′ cloning site BbsI (destroyed during cloning)
  Sequencing primers: 5′ AGATAATTAGAATTAATTTGACTG
Terms and licenses: Academic/Nonprofit Terms; Industry Terms: Not Available to Industry
Depositor comments: Used BbsI enzyme to clone in gRNA targeting gene of interest.
How to cite: pKLV2-U6gRNA5(hMAP3K7_2m)-PGKpuro2ABFP-W was a gift from Sok Ching Cheong (Addgene plasmid # 208413 ; http://n2t.net/addgene:208413 ; RRID:Addgene_208413)
