[The description below was written by a language model from this plasmid's Addgene catalogue record and pLannotate feature annotations shown in this document.]
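Description:
pKLV2-U6gRNA5(hMAP3K7_2m)-PGKpuro2ABFP-W is a lentiviral CRISPR guide RNA vector of about 8.65 kb, built on the pKLV2-U6gRNA5(BbsI)-PGKpuro2ABFP-W backbone and designed to deliver a single gRNA against human MAP3K7 (also known as TAK1) into mammalian cells. It is propagated in E. coli through a high-copy ColE1/pUC-type origin with ampicillin resistance, and it also carries an f1 origin and residual lac/T3/T7 cloning-vector elements. The guide was inserted between two BbsI sites that were destroyed during cloning, placing it directly downstream of the human U6 RNA polymerase III promoter and upstream of a Streptococcus pyogenes Cas9 tracrRNA-derived scaffold. The vector does not encode Cas9, so the nuclease must be supplied separately in the target cells.

The viral genome is transcribed from a CMV enhancer/promoter fused to a truncated HIV-1 5' LTR, and includes the Ψ packaging signal with a gag fragment, the Rev response element for Rev-dependent nuclear export, and the cPPT/CTS. Downstream of the gRNA cassette, a mouse PGK promoter drives puromycin N-acetyltransferase and TagBFP, which, as the construct name indicates, are linked by a 2A peptide so that one transcript yields both proteins. Transduced cells can therefore be selected with puromycin or tracked and sorted by blue fluorescence. A WPRE enhances transcript expression, and the cassette ends in a truncated 3' LTR followed by a bGH polyadenylation signal. The associated publication concerns TNF and NF-κB pathway dependency and AZD5582 sensitivity in oral squamous cell carcinoma, consistent with use of this plasmid for MAP3K7 knockout in Cas9-expressing human cells.
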