Features (pLannotate 1.2.2; 28 found; start..end, strand, type, name):
    242..441     +  promoter       CMV promoter: human cytomegalovirus (CMV) immediate early promoter
    459..639     +  LTR            5' LTR (truncated): truncated 5' long terminal repeat (LTR) from HIV-1
    686..811     +  misc_feature   HIV-1 Ψ: packaging signal of human immunodeficiency virus type 1
    795..1133    +  CDS            HIV-1 gag (fragment): gag protein from human immunodeficiency virus 1; gag
   1310..1543    +  misc_feature   RRE: The Rev response element (RRE) of HIV-1 allows for Rev-dependent mRNA export from the nucleus to the cytoplasm.
   1920..2020    +  CDS            Rev (fragment): human immunodeficiency virus 1 (HIV-1) Rev protein; rev; enhances nuclear export of unspliced and incompletely spliced viral mRNAs
   2070..2187    +  misc_feature   cPPT/CTS: central polypurine tract and central termination sequence of HIV-1
   2262..2502    +  promoter       U6 promoter: RNA polymerase III promoter for human U6 snRNA
   2549..2616    +  misc_RNA       tracrRNA (fragment): trans-activating CRISPR RNA for the Streptococcus pyogenes CRISPR/Cas9 system
   2639..3138    +  promoter       PGK promoter: mouse phosphoglycerate kinase 1 promoter
   3178..3774    +  CDS            PuroR (fragment): puromycin N-acetyltransferase; pac from Streptomyces; confers resistance to puromycin
   3847..4545    +  CDS            TagBFP: TagBFP is a basic (constitutively fluorescent) blue fluorescent protein published in 2008, derived from Entacmaea quadricolor. It is reported to be a very rapidly-maturing monomer with very low acid sensitivity.
   4557..5143    +  misc_feature   WPRE: woodchuck hepatitis virus posttranscriptional regulatory element
   5137..5283    +  CDS            nef (fragment): NEF_HV1LA - Experimental evidence at protein level: Swiss-Prot protein existence level 1. Extracellular Nef protein targets CD4(+) T-lymphocytes for apoptosis by interacting with CXCR4 surface receptors. From Human immunodeficiency virus type 1 group M subtype B (isolate Lai) (HIV-1).
   5291..5469    +  LTR            5' LTR (truncated): truncated 5' long terminal repeat (LTR) from HIV-1
   5495..5606    +  polyA_signal   bGH poly(A) signal: bovine growth hormone polyadenylation signal
   5745..5763    -  promoter       T3 promoter: promoter for bacteriophage T3 RNA polymerase
   5808..5824    -  protein_bind   lac operator: The lac repressor binds to the lac operator to inhibit transcription in E. coli. This inhibition can be relieved by adding lactose or isopropyl-β-D-thiogalactopyranoside (IPTG). lac repressor encoded by lacI
   5832..5862    -  promoter       lac promoter: promoter for the E. coli lac operon
   5877..5898    -  protein_bind   CAP binding site: CAP binding activates transcription in the presence of cAMP. E. coli catabolite activator protein
   5911..6003    -  CDS            lacI (fragment): lac repressor; lacI; The lac repressor binds to the lac operator to inhibit transcription in E. coli. This inhibition can be relieved by adding lactose or isopropyl-β-D-thiogalactopyranoside (IPTG).
   6186..6774    -  rep_origin     ori: high-copy-number ColE1/pMB1/pBR322/pUC origin of replication
   6945..7805    -  CDS            AmpR: β-lactamase; bla; confers resistance to ampicillin, carbenicillin, and related antibiotics
   7806..7910    -  promoter       AmpR promoter: bla
   7963..8391    -  rep_origin     f1 ori (sequence partly withheld): f1 bacteriophage origin of replication; arrow indicates direction of (+) strand synthesis
   8396..8551    -  CDS            lacZα (fragment): LacZα fragment of β-galactosidase; lacZ fragment
   8559..8577    +  promoter       T7 promoter: promoter for bacteriophage T7 RNA polymerase
   8591..241     +  enhancer       CMV enhancer (across the origin): human cytomegalovirus immediate early enhancer
>Addgene plasmid #208413 | pKLV2-U6gRNA5(hMAP3K7_2m)-PGKpuro2ABFP-W | addgene full sequence | sequence record 413517 | Addgene NGS Result
GTCAATAATGACGTATGTTCCCATAGTAACGCCAATAGGGACTTTCCATTGACGTCAATGGGTGGAGTAT
TTACGGTAAACTGCCCACTTGGCAGTACATCAAGTGTATCATATGCCAAGTACGCCCCCTATTGACGTCA
ATGACGGTAAATGGCCCGCCTGGCATTATGCCCAGTACATGACCTTATGGGACTTTCCTACTTGGCAGTA
CATCTACGTATTAGTCATCGCTATTACCATGGTGATGCGGTTTTGGCAGTACATCAATGGGCGTGGATAG
CGGTTTGACTCACGGGGATTTCCAAGTCTCCACCCCATTGACGTCAATGGGAGTTTGTTTTGGCACCAAA
ATCAACGGGACTTTCCAAAATGTCGTAACAACTCCGCCCCATTGACGCAAATGGGCGGTAGGCGTGTACG
GTGGGAGGTCTATATAAGCAGCGCGTTTTGCCTGTACTGGGTCTCTCTGGTTAGACCAGATCTGAGCCTG
GGAGCTCTCTGGCTAACTAGGGAACCCACTGCTTAAGCCTCAATAAAGCTTGCCTTGAGTGCTTCAAGTA
GTGTGTGCCCGTCTGTTGTGTGACTCTGGTAACTAGAGATCCCTCAGACCCTTTTAGTCAGTGTGGAAAA
TCTCTAGCAGTGGCGCCCGAACAGGGACTTGAAAGCGAAAGGGAAACCAGAGGAGCTCTCTCGACGCAGG
ACTCGGCTTGCTGAAGCGCGCACGGCAAGAGGCGAGGGGCGGCGACTGGTGAGTACGCCAAAAATTTTGA
CTAGCGGAGGCTAGAAGGAGAGAGATGGGTGCGAGAGCGTCAGTATTAAGCGGGGGAGAATTAGATCGCG
ATGGGAAAAAATTCGGTTAAGGCCAGGGGGAAAGAAAAAATATAAATTAAAACATATAGTATGGGCAAGC
AGGGAGCTAGAACGATTCGCAGTTAATCCTGGCCTGTTAGAAACATCAGAAGGCTGTAGACAAATACTGG
GACAGCTACAACCATCCCTTCAGACAGGATCAGAAGAACTTAGATCATTATATAATACAGTAGCAACCCT
CTATTGTGTGCATCAAAGGATAGAGATAAAAGACACCAAGGAAGCTTTAGACAAGATAGAGGAAGAGCAA
AACAAAAGTAAGACCACCGCACAGCAAGCGGCCGGCCGCGCTGATCTTCAGACCTGGAGGAGGAGATATG
AGGGACAATTGGAGAAGTGAATTATATAAATATAAAGTAGTAAAAATTGAACCATTAGGAGTAGCACCCA
CCAAGGCAAAGAGAAGAGTGGTGCAGAGAGAAAAAAGAGCAGTGGGAATAGGAGCTTTGTTCCTTGGGTT
CTTGGGAGCAGCAGGAAGCACTATGGGCGCAGCGTCAATGACGCTGACGGTACAGGCCAGACAATTATTG
TCTGGTATAGTGCAGCAGCAGAACAATTTGCTGAGGGCTATTGAGGCGCAACAGCATCTGTTGCAACTCA
CAGTCTGGGGCATCAAGCAGCTCCAGGCAAGAATCCTGGCTGTGGAAAGATACCTAAAGGATCAACAGCT
CCTGGGGATTTGGGGTTGCTCTGGAAAACTCATTTGCACCACTGCTGTGCCTTGGAATGCTAGTTGGAGT
AATAAATCTCTGGAACAGATTTGGAATCACACGACCTGGATGGAGTGGGACAGAGAAATTAACAATTACA
CAAGCTTAATACACTCCTTAATTGAAGAATCGCAAAACCAGCAAGAAAAGAATGAACAAGAATTATTGGA
ATTAGATAAATGGGCAAGTTTGTGGAATTGGTTTAACATAACAAATTGGCTGTGGTATATAAAATTATTC
ATAATGATAGTAGGAGGCTTGGTAGGTTTAAGAATAGTTTTTGCTGTACTTTCTATAGTGAATAGAGTTA
GGCAGGGATATTCACCATTATCGTTTCAGACCCACCTCCCAACCCCGAGGGGACCCGACAGGCCCGAAGG
AATAGAAGAAGAAGGTGGAGAGAGAGACAGAGACAGATCCATTCGATTAGTGAACGGATCGGCACTGCGT
GCGCCAATTCTGCAGACAAATGGCAGTATTCATCCACAATTTTAAAAGAAAAGGGGGGATTGGGGGGTAC
AGTGCAGGGGAAAGAATAGTAGACATAATAGCAACAGACATACAAACTAAAGAATTACAAAAACAAATTA
CAAAAATTCAAAATTTTCGGGTTTATTACAGGGACAGCAGAGATCCAGTTTGGTTAGTACCGGGCCCTAC
GCGTCCAAGGTCGGGCAGGAAGAGGGCCTATTTCCCATGATTCCTTCATATTTGCATATACGATACAAGG
CTGTTAGAGAGATAATTAGAATTAATTTGACTGTAAACACAAAGATATTAGTACAAAATACGTGACGTAG
AAAGTAATAATTTCTTGGGTAGTTTGCAGTTTTAAAATTATGTTTTAAAATGGACTATCATATGCTTACC
GTAACTTGAAAGTATTTCGATTTCTTGGCTTTATATATCTTGTGGAAAGGACGAAACACCGAAACACCAA
CTCATTGCGTGTTTAAGAGCTATGCTGGAAACAGCATAGCAAGTTTAAATAAGGCTAGTCCGTTATCAAC
TTGAAAAAGTGGCACCGAGTCGGTGCTTTTTTTGGATCCAATTCTACCGGGTAGGGGAGGCGCTTTTCCC
AAGGCAGTCTGGAGCATGCGCTTTAGCAGCCCCGCTGGGCACTTGGCGCTACACAAGTGGCCTCTGGCCT
CGCACACATTCCACATCCACCGGTAGGCGCCAACCGGCTCCGTTCTTTGGTGGCCCCTTCGCGCCACCTT
CTACTCCTCCCCTAGTCAGGAAGTTCCCCCCCGCCCCGCAGCTCGCGTCGTGCAGGACGTGACAAATGGA
AGTAGCACGTCTCACTAGTCTCGTGCAGATGGACAGCACCGCTGAGCAATGGAAGCGGGTAGGCCTTTGG
GGCAGCGGCCAATAGCAGCTTTGCTCCTTCGCTTTCTGGGCTCAGAGGCTGGGAAGGGGTGGGTCCGGGG
GCGGGCTCAGGGGCGGGCTCAGGGGCGGGGCGGGCGCCCGAAGGTCCTCCGGAGGCCCGGCATTCTGCAC
GCTTCAAAAGCGCACGTCTGCCGCGCTGTTCTCCTCTTCCTCATCTCCGGGCCTTTCGACCTGCATCCAT
CTAGATCTCGAGCAGCTGAAGCTTACCATGACCGAGTACAAGCCCACGGTGCGCCTCGCCACCCGCGACG
ACGTCCCCAGGGCCGTACGCACCCTCGCCGCCGCGTTCGCCGACTACCCCGCCACGCGCCACACCGTCGA
TCCGGACCGCCACATCGAGCGGGTCACCGAGCTGCAAGAACTCTTCCTCACGCGCGTCGGGCTCGACATC
GGCAAGGTGTGGGTCGCGGACGACGGCGCCGCGGTGGCGGTCTGGACCACGCCGGAGAGCGTCGAAGCGG
GGGCGGTGTTCGCCGAGATCGGCCCGCGCATGGCCGAGTTGAGCGGTTCCCGGCTGGCCGCGCAGCAACA
GATGGAAGGCCTCCTGGCGCCGCACCGGCCCAAGGAGCCCGCGTGGTTCCTGGCCACCGTCGGCGTCTCG
CCCGACCACCAGGGCAAGGGTCTGGGCAGCGCCGTCGTGCTCCCCGGAGTGGAGGCGGCCGAGCGCGCCG
GGGTGCCCGCCTTCCTGGAGACCTCCGCGCCCCGCAACCTCCCCTTCTACGAGCGGCTCGGCTTCACCGT
CACCGCCGACGTCGAGGTGCCCGAAGGACCGCGCACCTGGTGCATGACCCGCAAGCCCGGTGCCGGCGGC
GGGTCCGGAGGAGAGGGCAGAGGAAGTCTCCTAACATGCGGTGACGTGGAGGAGAATCCTGGCCCAATGA
GCGAGCTGATTAAGGAGAACATGCACATGAAGCTGTACATGGAGGGCACCGTGGACAACCATCACTTCAA
GTGCACATCCGAGGGCGAAGGCAAGCCCTACGAGGGCACCCAGACCATGAGAATCAAGGTGGTCGAGGGC
GGCCCTCTCCCCTTCGCCTTCGACATCCTGGCTACTAGCTTCCTCTACGGCAGCAAGACCTTCATCAACC
ACACCCAGGGCATCCCCGACTTCTTCAAGCAGTCCTTCCCTGAGGGCTTCACATGGGAGAGAGTCACCAC
ATACGAGGACGGGGGCGTGCTGACCGCTACCCAGGACACCAGCCTCCAGGACGGCTGCCTCATCTACAAC
GTCAAGATCAGAGGGGTGAACTTCACATCCAACGGCCCTGTGATGCAGAAGAAAACACTCGGCTGGGAGG
CCTTCACCGAGACGCTGTACCCCGCTGACGGCGGCCTGGAAGGCAGAAACGACATGGCCCTGAAGCTCGT
GGGCGGGAGCCATCTGATCGCAAACATCAAGACCACATATAGATCCAAGAAACCCGCTAAGAACCTCAAG
ATGCCTGGCGTCTACTATGTGGACTACAGACTGGAAAGAATCAAGGAGGCCAACAACGAGACCTACGTCG
AGCAGCACGAGGTGGCAGTGGCCAGATACTGCGACCTCCCTAGCAAACTGGGGCACAAGCTTAATTGAGC
GGCCGCTCAACCTCTGGATTACAAAATTTGTGAAAGATTGACTGGTATTCTTAACTATGTTGCTCCTTTT
ACGCTATGTGGATACGCTGCTTTAATGCCTTTGTATCATGCTATTGCTTCCCGTATGGCTTTCATTTTCT
CCTCCTTGTATAAATCCTGGTTGCTGTCTCTTTATGAGGAGTTGTGGCCCGTTGTCAGGCAACGTGGCGT
GGTGTGCACTGTGTTTGCTGACGCAACCCCCACTGGTTGGGGCATTGCCACCACCTGTCAGCTCCTTTCC
GGGACTTTCGCTTTCCCCCTCCCTATTGCCACGGCGGAACTCATCGCCGCCTGCCTTGCCCGCTGCTGGA
CAGGGGCTCGGCTGTTGGGCACTGACAATTCCGTGGTGTTGTCGGGGAAATCATCGTCCTTTCCTTGGCT
GCTCGCCTGTGTTGCCACCTGGATTCTGCGCGGGACGTCCTTCTGCTACGTCCCTTCGGCCCTCAATCCA
GCGGACCTTCCTTCCCGCGGCCTGCTGCCGGCTCTGCGGCCTCTTCCGCGTCTACGCCTTCGCCCTCAGA
CGAGTCGGATCTCCCTTTGGGCCGCCTCCCCGCAGGTACCTTTAAGACCAATGACTTACAAGGCAGCTGT
AGATCTTAGCCACTTTTTAAAAGAAAAGGGGGGACTGGAAGGGCTAATTCACTCCCAAAGAAGTCAAGAT
CTGCTTTTTGCCTGTACTGGGTCTCTCTGGTTAGACCAGAGTCTCTCTGGTTAGACCAGATCTGAGCCTG
GGAGCTCTCTGGCTAACTAGGGAACCCACTGCTTAAGCCTCAATAAAGCTTGCCTTGAGTGCTTCAAGTA
GTGTGTGCCCGTCTGTTGTGTGACTCTGGTAACTAGAGATCCCTCAGACCCTTTTAGTCAGTGTGGAAAA
TCTCTAGCAGTTTAAACCCGCTGATCAGCCTCGACTGTGCCTTCTAGTTGCCAGCCATCTGTTGTTTGCC
CCTCCCCCGTGCCTTCCTTGACCCTGGAAGGTGCCACTCCCACTGTCCTTTCCTAATAAAATGAGGAAAT
TGCATCGCATTGTCTGAGTAGGTGTCATTCTATTCTGGGGGGTGGGGTGGGGCAGGACAGCAAGGGGGAG
GATTGGGAAGTCAATAGCAGGCATGCTGGGGATGCGGTGGGCTCTATGGGCGGCCGTTAATTAAGCTTTT
GTTCCCTTTAGTGAGGGTTAATTGCGCGCTTGGCGTAATCATGGTCATAGCTGTTTCCTGTGTGAAATTG
TTATCCGCTCACAATTCCACACAACATACGAGCCGGGAGCATAAAGTGTAAAGCCTGGGGTGCCTAATGA
GTGAGCTAACTCACATTAATTGCGTTGCGCTCACTGCCCGCTTTCCAGTCGGGAAACCTGTCGTGCCAGC
TGCATTAATGAATCGGCCAACGCGCGGGGAGAGGCGGTTTGCGTATTGGGCGCTCTTCCGCTTCCTCGCT
CACTGACTCGCTGCGCTCGGTCGTTCGGCTGCGGCGAGCGGTATCAGCTCACTCAAAGGCGGTAATACGG
TTATCCACAGAATCAGGGGATAACGCAGGAAAGAACATGTGAGCAAAAGGCCAGCAAAAGGCCAGGAACC
GTAAAAAGGCCGCGTTGCTGGCGTTTTTCCATAGGCTCCGCCCCCCTGACGAGCATCACAAAAATCGACG
CTCAAGTCAGAGGTGGCGAAACCCGACAGGACTATAAAGATACCAGGCGTTTCCCCCTGGAAGCTCCCTC
GTGCGCTCTCCTGTTCCGACCCTGCCGCTTACCGGATACCTGTCCGCCTTTCTCCCTTCGGGAAGCGTGG
CGCTTTCTCATAGCTCACGCTGTAGGTATCTCAGTTCGGTGTAGGTCGTTCGCTCCAAGCTGGGCTGTGT
GCACGAACCCCCCGTTCAGCCCGACCGCTGCGCCTTATCCGGTAACTATCGTCTTGAGTCCAACCCGGTA
AGACACGACTTATCGCCACTGGCAGCAGCCACTGGTAACAGGATTAGCAGAGCGAGGTATGTAGGCGGTG
CTACAGAGTTCTTGAAGTGGTGGCCTAACTACGGCTACACTAGAAGAACAGTATTTGGTATCTGCGCTCT
GCTGAAGCCAGTTACCTTCGGAAAAAGAGTTGGTAGCTCTTGATCCGGCAAACAAACCACCGCTGGTAGC
GGTGGTTTTTTTGTTTGCAAGCAGCAGATTACGCGCAGAAAAAAAGGATCTCAAGAAGATCCTTTGATCT
TTTCTACGGGGTCTGACGCTCAGTGGAACGAAAACTCACGTTAAGGGATTTTGGTCATGAGATTATCAAA
AAGGATCTTCACCTAGATCCTTTTAAATTAAAAATGAAGTTTTAAATCAATCTAAAGTATATATGAGTAA
ACTTGGTCTGACAGTTACCAATGCTTAATCAGTGAGGCACCTATCTCAGCGATCTGTCTATTTCGTTCAT
CCATAGTTGCCTGACTCCCCGTCGTGTAGATAACTACGATACGGGAGGGCTTACCATCTGGCCCCAGTGC
TGCAATGATACCGCGAGACCCACGCTCACCGGCTCCAGATTTATCAGCAATAAACCAGCCAGCCGGAAGG
GCCGAGCGCAGAAGTGGTCCTGCAACTTTATCCGCCTCCATCCAGTCTATTAATTGTTGCCGGGAAGCTA
GAGTAAGTAGTTCGCCAGTTAATAGTTTGCGCAACGTTGTTGCCATTGCTACAGGCATCGTGGTGTCACG
CTCGTCGTTTGGTATGGCTTCATTCAGCTCCGGTTCCCAACGATCAAGGCGAGTTACATGATCCCCCATG
TTGTGCAAAAAAGCGGTTAGCTCCTTCGGTCCTCCGATCGTTGTCAGAAGTAAGTTGGCCGCAGTGTTAT
CACTCATGGTTATGGCAGCACTGCATAATTCTCTTACTGTCATGCCATCCGTAAGATGCTTTTCTGTGAC
TGGTGAGTACTCAACCAAGTCATTCTGAGAATAGTGTATGCGGCGACCGAGTTGCTCTTGCCCGGCGTCA
ATACGGGATAATACCGCGCCACATAGCAGAACTTTAAAAGTGCTCATCATTGGAAAACGTTCTTCGGGGC
GAAAACTCTCAAGGATCTTACCGCTGTTGAGATCCAGTTCGATGTAACCCACTCGTGCACCCAACTGATC
TTCAGCATCTTTTACTTTCACCAGCGTTTCTGGGTGAGCAAAAACAGGAAGGCAAAATGCCGCAAAAAAG
GGAATAAGGGCGACACGGAAATGTTGAATACTCATACTCTTCCTTTTTCAATATTATTGAAGCATTTATC
AGGGTTATTGTCTCATGAGCGGATACATATTTGAATGTATTTAGAAAAATAAACAAATAGGGGTTCCGCG
CACATTTCCCCGAAAAGTGCCACCTAAATTGTAAGCGTTAATATTTTGTTAAAATTCGCGTTAAATTTTT
GTTAAATCAGCTCATTTTTTAACCAATAGGCCGAAATCGGCAAAATCCCTTATAAATCAAAAGAATAGAC
CGAGATAGGGT
[37 nt withheld, positions 8062-8098]
AAAGAACGTGGACTCCAACGTCAAAGG
[49 nt withheld, positions 8126-8174]
T
[91 nt withheld, positions 8176-8266]
G
[124 nt withheld, positions 8268-8391]
CCCATTCGCCATTCAGGCTGCGCAACTGTTGGGAAGGGCGATCGGTGCGGGCCTCTTCGCTATTACGCCA
GCTGGCGAAAGGGGGATGTGCTGCAAGGCGATTAAGTTGGGTAACGCCAGGGTTTTCCCAGTCACGACGT
TGTAAAACGACGGCCAGTGAGCGCGCGTAATACGACTCACTATAGGGCGAATTGACTAGTACATAACTTA
CGGTAAATGGCCCGCCTGGCTGACCGCCCAACGACCCCCGCCCATTGAC
